Addgene plasmid #86883: Hygro-Cas9 donor
Purpose: Donor vector for genomic targeting of a Tetracycline-inducible Cas9 cassette to the human AAVS1/PPP1R12C locus with hygromycin selection
Depositing lab: Danwei Huangfu. Depositing organization: Memorial Sloan-Kettering Cancer Center. Publication: Genome Editing in hPSCs Reveals GATA6 Haploinsufficiency and a Genetic Interaction with GATA4 in Human Pancreatic Development. Shi ZD, Lee K, Yang D, Amin S, Verma N, Li QV, Zhu Z, Soh CL, Kumar R, Evans T, Chen S, Huangfu D. Cell Stem Cell. 2017 Feb 8. pii: S1934-5909(17)30001-2. doi: 10.1016/j.stem.2017.01.001. PubMed 28196600.
Backbone
  Vector backbone: N/A
  Vector type: Mammalian Expression, CRISPR
  Selectable markers: Hygromycin
Growth in bacteria
  Bacterial resistance: Ampicillin, 100 μg/mL
  Growth temperature: 30°C
  Growth strain: NEB Stable
  Growth instructions: Stbl3 Growth strain
  Copy number: High Copy
Gene/Insert
  Gene/Insert name: hSpCas9
  Species: Streptococcus pyogenes
  Insert size (bp): 4101
  Tag / fusion protein: 3xFlag (N terminal on insert); SV40 NLS (N terminal on insert); Nucleoplasmin NLS (C terminal on insert)
Terms and licenses: Academic/Nonprofit Terms; Industry Terms: Not Available to Industry
How to cite: Hygro-Cas9 donor was a gift from Danwei Huangfu (Addgene plasmid # 86883 ; http://n2t.net/addgene:86883 ; RRID:Addgene_86883)
