[The description below was written by a language model from this plasmid's Addgene catalogue record and pLannotate feature annotations shown in this document.]
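Description:
Hygro-Cas9 donor is a homology-directed repair template for placing a tetracycline-inducible Cas9 cassette into the human AAVS1 safe-harbour site, located in intron 1 of PPP1R12C. The record does not name a backbone, but the annotated features point to a pBluescript-like cloning plasmid. These include a high-copy ColE1/pUC origin, an f1 origin, ampicillin resistance, and lac/lacZα remnants with T3 and T7 promoters flanking the cloned region. The full sequence is about 10.9 kb.

The payload sits between left and right AAVS1 homology arms of roughly 800 bp each and contains two units in opposite orientations. Next to the left arm, a splice acceptor precedes a hygromycin resistance gene terminated by a bGH polyadenylation signal. No dedicated promoter is annotated for this marker, which is consistent with a gene-trap design. In such a design, the marker is expressed from the endogenous PPP1R12C transcript only after correct integration, so hygromycin selection enriches for targeted cells. The second unit is a tight TRE promoter, made of seven tet operators and a minimal CMV promoter, that drives human codon-optimised Streptococcus pyogenes Cas9 and ends in an SV40 polyadenylation signal. According to the catalogue entry, Cas9 carries an N-terminal 3xFlag tag and SV40 NLS, and both the entry and the feature table show a C-terminal nucleoplasmin NLS. The attB1 and attB2 sites flanking the coding sequence indicate that it was inserted by Gateway recombination.

No tet transactivator is annotated, so doxycycline-dependent induction would require one supplied separately. The construct was deposited with work on genome editing in human pluripotent stem cells, where it serves to create lines with inducible Cas9.
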