Features (pLannotate 1.2.2; 24 found; start..end, strand, type, name):
     24..128     +  promoter       AmpR promoter: bla
    129..989     +  CDS            AmpR: β-lactamase; bla; confers resistance to ampicillin, carbenicillin, and related antibiotics
   1160..1748    +  rep_origin     ori: high-copy-number ColE1/pMB1/pBR322/pUC origin of replication
   1931..2023    +  CDS            lacI (fragment): lac repressor; lacI; The lac repressor binds to the lac operator to inhibit transcription in E. coli. This inhibition can be relieved by adding lactose or isopropyl-β-D-thiogalactopyranoside (IPTG).
   2036..2057    +  protein_bind   CAP binding site: CAP binding activates transcription in the presence of cAMP. E. coli catabolite activator protein
   2072..2102    +  promoter       lac promoter: promoter for the E. coli lac operon
   2106..2128    +  protein_bind   lac operator (fragment): The lac repressor binds to the lac operator to inhibit transcription in E. coli. This inhibition can be relieved by adding lactose or isopropyl-β-D-thiogalactopyranoside (IPTG). lac repressor encoded by lacI
   2171..2189    +  promoter       T3 promoter: promoter for bacteriophage T3 RNA polymerase
   2208..3044    -  misc_feature   HA-R: right homology arm from the adeno-associated virus integration site (AAVS1) within intron 1 of the human PPP1R12C gene
   3075..3389    +  promoter       tight TRE promoter: Tet-responsive promoter PTight, consisting of seven tet operator sequences followed by the minimal CMV promoter
   3406..3430    +  protein_bind   attB1: mutant version of attB; recombination site for the Gateway® BP reaction BP Clonase™
   3581..5182    +  CDS            Cas9(N): N-terminal portion of Streptococcus pyogenes Cas9 (Zetsche et al., 2015)
   5183..7681    +  CDS            Cas9(C): C-terminal portion of Streptococcus pyogenes Cas9 (Zetsche et al., 2015)
   7682..7729    +  CDS            nucleoplasmin NLS: bipartite nuclear localization signal from nucleoplasmin
   7755..7779    -  protein_bind   attB2: mutant version of attB; recombination site for the Gateway® BP reaction BP Clonase™
   7835..7918    +  CDS            large T antigen (fragment): large T antigen from SV40 (simian virus 40)
   7941..8022    +  polyA_signal   SV40 poly(A) signal: SV40 polyadenylation signal
   8029..8253    -  polyA_signal   bGH poly(A) signal: bovine growth hormone polyadenylation signal
   8291..9316    -  CDS            HygR: aminoglycoside phosphotransferase from E. coli; aph(4)-Ia; confers resistance to hygromycin
   9403..9428    -  misc_feature   SA: splice acceptor site
   9435..10238   -  misc_feature   HA-L: left homology arm from the adeno-associated virus integration site (AAVS1) within intron 1 of the human PPP1R12C gene
  10253..10271   -  promoter       T7 promoter: promoter for bacteriophage T7 RNA polymerase
  10279..10434   +  CDS            lacZα (fragment): LacZα fragment of β-galactosidase; lacZ fragment
  10439..10867   +  rep_origin     f1 ori (sequence partly withheld): f1 bacteriophage origin of replication; arrow indicates direction of (+) strand synthesis
>Addgene plasmid #86883 | Hygro-Cas9 donor | addgene full sequence | sequence record 173280 | Addgene NGS Result
GTGGCACTTTTCGGGGAAATGTGCGCGGAACCCCTATTTGTTTATTTTTCTAAATACATTCAAATATGTA
TCCGCTCATGAGACAATAACCCTGATAAATGCTTCAATAATATTGAAAAAGGAAGAGTATGAGTATTCAA
CATTTCCGTGTCGCCCTTATTCCCTTTTTTGCGGCATTTTGCCTTCCTGTTTTTGCTCACCCAGAAACGC
TGGTGAAAGTAAAAGATGCTGAAGATCAGTTGGGTGCACGAGTGGGTTACATCGAACTGGATCTCAACAG
CGGTAAGATCCTTGAGAGTTTTCGCCCCGAAGAACGTTTTCCAATGATGAGCACTTTTAAAGTTCTGCTA
TGTGGCGCGGTATTATCCCGTATTGACGCCGGGCAAGAGCAACTCGGTCGCCGCATACACTATTCTCAGA
ATGACTTGGTTGAGTACTCACCAGTCACAGAAAAGCATCTTACGGATGGCATGACAGTAAGAGAATTATG
CAGTGCTGCCATAACCATGAGTGATAACACTGCGGCCAACTTACTTCTGACAACGATCGGAGGACCGAAG
GAGCTAACCGCTTTTTTGCACAACATGGGGGATCATGTAACTCGCCTTGATCGTTGGGAACCGGAGCTGA
ATGAAGCCATACCAAACGACGAGCGTGACACCACGATGCCTGTAGCAATGGCAACAACGTTGCGCAAACT
ATTAACTGGCGAACTACTTACTCTAGCTTCCCGGCAACAATTAATAGACTGGATGGAGGCGGATAAAGTT
GCAGGACCACTTCTGCGCTCGGCCCTTCCGGCTGGCTGGTTTATTGCTGATAAATCTGGAGCCGGTGAGC
GTGGGTCTCGCGGTATCATTGCAGCACTGGGGCCAGATGGTAAGCCCTCCCGTATCGTAGTTATCTACAC
GACGGGGAGTCAGGCAACTATGGATGAACGAAATAGACAGATCGCTGAGATAGGTGCCTCACTGATTAAG
CATTGGTAACTGTCAGACCAAGTTTACTCATATATACTTTAGATTGATTTAAAACTTCATTTTTAATTTA
AAAGGATCTAGGTGAAGATCCTTTTTGATAATCTCATGACCAAAATCCCTTAACGTGAGTTTTCGTTCCA
CTGAGCGTCAGACCCCGTAGAAAAGATCAAAGGATCTTCTTGAGATCCTTTTTTTCTGCGCGTAATCTGC
TGCTTGCAAACAAAAAAACCACCGCTACCAGCGGTGGTTTGTTTGCCGGATCAAGAGCTACCAACTCTTT
TTCCGAAGGTAACTGGCTTCAGCAGAGCGCAGATACCAAATACTGTTCTTCTAGTGTAGCCGTAGTTAGG
CCACCACTTCAAGAACTCTGTAGCACCGCCTACATACCTCGCTCTGCTAATCCTGTTACCAGTGGCTGCT
GCCAGTGGCGATAAGTCGTGTCTTACCGGGTTGGACTCAAGACGATAGTTACCGGATAAGGCGCAGCGGT
CGGGCTGAACGGGGGGTTCGTGCACACAGCCCAGCTTGGAGCGAACGACCTACACCGAACTGAGATACCT
ACAGCGTGAGCTATGAGAAAGCGCCACGCTTCCCGAAGGGAGAAAGGCGGACAGGTATCCGGTAAGCGGC
AGGGTCGGAACAGGAGAGCGCACGAGGGAGCTTCCAGGGGGAAACGCCTGGTATCTTTATAGTCCTGTCG
GGTTTCGCCACCTCTGACTTGAGCGTCGATTTTTGTGATGCTCGTCAGGGGGGCGGAGCCTATGGAAAAA
CGCCAGCAACGCGGCCTTTTTACGGTTCCTGGCCTTTTGCTGGCCTTTTGCTCACATGTTCTTTCCTGCG
TTATCCCCTGATTCTGTGGATAACCGTATTACCGCCTTTGAGTGAGCTGATACCGCTCGCCGCAGCCGAA
CGACCGAGCGCAGCGAGTCAGTGAGCGAGGAAGCGGAAGAGCGCCCAATACGCAAACCGCCTCTCCCCGC
GCGTTGGCCGATTCATTAATGCAGCTGGCACGACAGGTTTCCCGACTGGAAAGCGGGCAGTGAGCGCAAC
GCAATTAATGTGAGTTAGCTCACTCATTAGGCACCCCAGGCTTTACACTTTATGCTTCCGGCTCGTATGT
TGTGTGGAATTGTGAGCGGATAACAATTTCACACAGGAAACAGCTATGACCATGATTACGCCAAGCGCGC
AATTAACCCTCACTAAAGGGAACAAAAGCTGGAGCTCAGAGCAGAGCCAGGAACCCCTGTAGGGAAGGGG
CAGGAGAGCCAGGGGCATGAGATGGTGGACGAGGAAGGGGGACAGGGAAGCCTGAGCGCCTCTCCTGGGC
TTGCCAAGGACTCAAACCCAGAAGCCCAGAGCAGGGCCTTAGGGAAGCGGGACCCTGCTCTGGGCGGAGG
AATATGTCCCAGATAGCACTGGGGACTCTTTAAGGAAAGAAGGATGGAGAAAGAGAAAGGGAGTAGAGGC
GGCCACGACCTGGTGAACACCTAGGACGCACCATTCTCACAAAGGGAGTTTTCCACACGGACACCCCCCT
CCTCACCACAGCCCTGCCAGGACGGGGCTGGCTACTGGCCTTATCTCACAGGTAAAACTGACGCACGGAG
GAACAATATAAATTGGGGACTAGAAAGGTGAAGAGCCAAAGTTAGAACTCAGGACCAACTTATTCTGATT
TTGTTTTTCCAAACTGCTTCTCCTCTTGGGAAGTGTAAGGAAGCTGCAGCACCAGGATCAGTGAAACGCA
CCAGACAGCCGCGTCAGAGCAGCTCAGGTTCTGGGAGAGGGTAGCGCAGGGTGGCCACTGAGAACCGGGC
AGGTCACGCATCCCCCCCTTCCCTCCCACCCCCTGCCAAGCTCTCCCTCCCAGGATCCTCTCTGGCTCCA
TCGTAAGCAAACCTTAGAGGTTCTGGCAAGGAGAGAGATGGCTCCAGGAAATGGGGGTGTGTCACCAGAT
AAGGAATCTGCCTAACAGGAGGTGGGGGTTAGACCCAATATCAGGAGACTAGGAAGGAGGAGGCCTAAGG
ATGGGGCTTTTCTGTCACCAATCCTGTCCCTAGTTTAATTAACCCTCTAGAGCTTAGTACTGTCGAGTTT
ACTCCCTATCAGTGATAGAGAACGTATGTCGAGTTTACTCCCTATCAGTGATAGAGAACGATGTCGAGTT
TACTCCCTATCAGTGATAGAGAACGTATGTCGAGTTTACTCCCTATCAGTGATAGAGAACGTATGTCGAG
TTTACTCCCTATCAGTGATAGAGAACGTATGTCGAGTTTATCCCTATCAGTGATAGAGAACGTATGTCGA
GTTTACTCCCTATCAGTGATAGAGAACGTATGTCGAGGTAGGCGTGTACGGTGGGAGGCCTATATAAGCA
GAGCTCGTTTAGTGAACCGTCAGATCGCCTGGAGAATTCCGATCAACAAGTTTGTACAAAAAAGCAGGCT
CCGCGGTTTTCAGGTTGGACCGGTGCCACCATGGACTATAAGGACCACGACGGAGACTACAAGGATCATG
ATATTGATTACAAAGACGATGACGATAAGATGGCCCCAAAGAAGAAGCGGAAGGTCGGTATCCACGGAGT
CCCAGCAGCCGACAAGAAGTACAGCATCGGCCTGGACATCGGCACCAACTCTGTGGGCTGGGCCGTGATC
ACCGACGAGTACAAGGTGCCCAGCAAGAAATTCAAGGTGCTGGGCAACACCGACCGGCACAGCATCAAGA
AGAACCTGATCGGAGCCCTGCTGTTCGACAGCGGCGAAACAGCCGAGGCCACCCGGCTGAAGAGAACCGC
CAGAAGAAGATACACCAGACGGAAGAACCGGATCTGCTATCTGCAAGAGATCTTCAGCAACGAGATGGCC
AAGGTGGACGACAGCTTCTTCCACAGACTGGAAGAGTCCTTCCTGGTGGAAGAGGATAAGAAGCACGAGC
GGCACCCCATCTTCGGCAACATCGTGGACGAGGTGGCCTACCACGAGAAGTACCCCACCATCTACCACCT
GAGAAAGAAACTGGTGGACAGCACCGACAAGGCCGACCTGCGGCTGATCTATCTGGCCCTGGCCCACATG
ATCAAGTTCCGGGGCCACTTCCTGATCGAGGGCGACCTGAACCCCGACAACAGCGACGTGGACAAGCTGT
TCATCCAGCTGGTGCAGACCTACAACCAGCTGTTCGAGGAAAACCCCATCAACGCCAGCGGCGTGGACGC
CAAGGCCATCCTGTCTGCCAGACTGAGCAAGAGCAGACGGCTGGAAAATCTGATCGCCCAGCTGCCCGGC
GAGAAGAAGAATGGCCTGTTCGGAAACCTGATTGCCCTGAGCCTGGGCCTGACCCCCAACTTCAAGAGCA
ACTTCGACCTGGCCGAGGATGCCAAACTGCAGCTGAGCAAGGACACCTACGACGACGACCTGGACAACCT
GCTGGCCCAGATCGGCGACCAGTACGCCGACCTGTTTCTGGCCGCCAAGAACCTGTCCGACGCCATCCTG
CTGAGCGACATCCTGAGAGTGAACACCGAGATCACCAAGGCCCCCCTGAGCGCCTCTATGATCAAGAGAT
ACGACGAGCACCACCAGGACCTGACCCTGCTGAAAGCTCTCGTGCGGCAGCAGCTGCCTGAGAAGTACAA
AGAGATTTTCTTCGACCAGAGCAAGAACGGCTACGCCGGCTACATTGACGGCGGAGCCAGCCAGGAAGAG
TTCTACAAGTTCATCAAGCCCATCCTGGAAAAGATGGACGGCACCGAGGAACTGCTCGTGAAGCTGAACA
GAGAGGACCTGCTGCGGAAGCAGCGGACCTTCGACAACGGCAGCATCCCCCACCAGATCCACCTGGGAGA
GCTGCACGCCATTCTGCGGCGGCAGGAAGATTTTTACCCATTCCTGAAGGACAACCGGGAAAAGATCGAG
AAGATCCTGACCTTCCGCATCCCCTACTACGTGGGCCCTCTGGCCAGGGGAAACAGCAGATTCGCCTGGA
TGACCAGAAAGAGCGAGGAAACCATCACCCCCTGGAACTTCGAGGAAGTGGTGGACAAGGGCGCTTCCGC
CCAGAGCTTCATCGAGCGGATGACCAACTTCGATAAGAACCTGCCCAACGAGAAGGTGCTGCCCAAGCAC
AGCCTGCTGTACGAGTACTTCACCGTGTATAACGAGCTGACCAAAGTGAAATACGTGACCGAGGGAATGA
GAAAGCCCGCCTTCCTGAGCGGCGAGCAGAAAAAGGCCATCGTGGACCTGCTGTTCAAGACCAACCGGAA
AGTGACCGTGAAGCAGCTGAAAGAGGACTACTTCAAGAAAATCGAGTGCTTCGACTCCGTGGAAATCTCC
GGCGTGGAAGATCGGTTCAACGCCTCCCTGGGCACATACCACGATCTGCTGAAAATTATCAAGGACAAGG
ACTTCCTGGACAATGAGGAAAACGAGGACATTCTGGAAGATATCGTGCTGACCCTGACACTGTTTGAGGA
CAGAGAGATGATCGAGGAACGGCTGAAAACCTATGCCCACCTGTTCGACGACAAAGTGATGAAGCAGCTG
AAGCGGCGGAGATACACCGGCTGGGGCAGGCTGAGCCGGAAGCTGATCAACGGCATCCGGGACAAGCAGT
CCGGCAAGACAATCCTGGATTTCCTGAAGTCCGACGGCTTCGCCAACAGAAACTTCATGCAGCTGATCCA
CGACGACAGCCTGACCTTTAAAGAGGACATCCAGAAAGCCCAGGTGTCCGGCCAGGGCGATAGCCTGCAC
GAGCACATTGCCAATCTGGCCGGCAGCCCCGCCATTAAGAAGGGCATCCTGCAGACAGTGAAGGTGGTGG
ACGAGCTCGTGAAAGTGATGGGCCGGCACAAGCCCGAGAACATCGTGATCGAAATGGCCAGAGAGAACCA
GACCACCCAGAAGGGACAGAAGAACAGCCGCGAGAGAATGAAGCGGATCGAAGAGGGCATCAAAGAGCTG
GGCAGCCAGATCCTGAAAGAACACCCCGTGGAAAACACCCAGCTGCAGAACGAGAAGCTGTACCTGTACT
ACCTGCAGAATGGGCGGGATATGTACGTGGACCAGGAACTGGACATCAACCGGCTGTCCGACTACGATGT
GGACCATATCGTGCCTCAGAGCTTTCTGAAGGACGACTCCATCGACAACAAGGTGCTGACCAGAAGCGAC
AAGAACCGGGGCAAGAGCGACAACGTGCCCTCCGAAGAGGTCGTGAAGAAGATGAAGAACTACTGGCGGC
AGCTGCTGAACGCCAAGCTGATTACCCAGAGAAAGTTCGACAATCTGACCAAGGCCGAGAGAGGCGGCCT
GAGCGAACTGGATAAGGCCGGCTTCATCAAGAGACAGCTGGTGGAAACCCGGCAGATCACAAAGCACGTG
GCACAGATCCTGGACTCCCGGATGAACACTAAGTACGACGAGAATGACAAGCTGATCCGGGAAGTGAAAG
TGATCACCCTGAAGTCCAAGCTGGTGTCCGATTTCCGGAAGGATTTCCAGTTTTACAAAGTGCGCGAGAT
CAACAACTACCACCACGCCCACGACGCCTACCTGAACGCCGTCGTGGGAACCGCCCTGATCAAAAAGTAC
CCTAAGCTGGAAAGCGAGTTCGTGTACGGCGACTACAAGGTGTACGACGTGCGGAAGATGATCGCCAAGA
GCGAGCAGGAAATCGGCAAGGCTACCGCCAAGTACTTCTTCTACAGCAACATCATGAACTTTTTCAAGAC
CGAGATTACCCTGGCCAACGGCGAGATCCGGAAGCGGCCTCTGATCGAGACAAACGGCGAAACCGGGGAG
ATCGTGTGGGATAAGGGCCGGGATTTTGCCACCGTGCGGAAAGTGCTGAGCATGCCCCAAGTGAATATCG
TGAAAAAGACCGAGGTGCAGACAGGCGGCTTCAGCAAAGAGTCTATCCTGCCCAAGAGGAACAGCGATAA
GCTGATCGCCAGAAAGAAGGACTGGGACCCTAAGAAGTACGGCGGCTTCGACAGCCCCACCGTGGCCTAT
TCTGTGCTGGTGGTGGCCAAAGTGGAAAAGGGCAAGTCCAAGAAACTGAAGAGTGTGAAAGAGCTGCTGG
GGATCACCATCATGGAAAGAAGCAGCTTCGAGAAGAATCCCATCGACTTTCTGGAAGCCAAGGGCTACAA
AGAAGTGAAAAAGGACCTGATCATCAAGCTGCCTAAGTACTCCCTGTTCGAGCTGGAAAACGGCCGGAAG
AGAATGCTGGCCTCTGCCGGCGAACTGCAGAAGGGAAACGAACTGGCCCTGCCCTCCAAATATGTGAACT
TCCTGTACCTGGCCAGCCACTATGAGAAGCTGAAGGGCTCCCCCGAGGATAATGAGCAGAAACAGCTGTT
TGTGGAACAGCACAAGCACTACCTGGACGAGATCATCGAGCAGATCAGCGAGTTCTCCAAGAGAGTGATC
CTGGCCGACGCTAATCTGGACAAAGTGCTGTCCGCCTACAACAAGCACCGGGATAAGCCCATCAGAGAGC
AGGCCGAGAATATCATCCACCTGTTTACCCTGACCAATCTGGGAGCCCCTGCCGCCTTCAAGTACTTTGA
CACCACCATCGACCGGAAGAGGTACACCAGCACCAAAGAGGTGCTGGACGCCACCCTGATCCACCAGAGC
ATCACCGGCCTGTACGAGACACGGATCGACCTGTCTCAGCTGGGAGGCGACAAAAGGCCGGCGGCCACGA
AAAAGGCCGGCCAGGCAAAAAAGAAAAAGTAAGAATTCAAGGGTGGGCGCGCCGACCCAGCTTTCTTGTA
CAAAGTGGTTGATCCGGGGATCCTCTAGTCAGCGTTTATCTGCAGAATTCGCCCTTGTTTAAACGATCAT
AATCAGCCATACCACATTTGTAGAGGTTTTACTTGCTTTAAAAAACCTCCCACACCTCCCCCTGAACCTG
AAACATAAAATGAATGCAATTGTTGTTGTTAACTTGTTTATTGCAGCTTATAATGGTTACAAATAAAGCA
ATAGCATCACAAATTTCACAAATAAAGCATTTTTTTCACTGCCTCGACCCATAGAGCCCACCGCATCCCC
AGCATGCCTGCTATTGTCTTCCCAATCCTCCCCCTTGCTGTCCTGCCCCACCCCACCCCCCAGAATAGAA
TGACACCTACTCAGACAATGCGATGCAATTTCCTCATTTTATTAGGAAAGGACAGTGGGAGTGGCACCTT
CCAGGGTCAAGGAAGGCACGGGGGAGGGGCAAACAACAGATGGCTGGCAACTAGAAGGCACAGTCGAGGC
TGATCAGCGGGTTTAAACGGGCCCTCTAGACTATTCCTTTGCCCTCGGACGAGTGCTGGGGCGTCGGTTT
CCACTATCGGCGAGTACTTCTACACAGCCATCGGTCCAGACGGCCGCGCTTCTGCGGGCGATTTGTGTAC
GCCCGACAGTCCCGGCTCCGGATCGGACGATTGCGTCGCATCGACCCTGCGCCCAAGCTGCATCATCGAA
ATTGCCGTCAACCAAGCTCTGATAGAGTTGGTCAAGACCAATGCGGAGCATATACGCCCGGAGCCGCGGC
GATCCTGCAAGCTCCGGATGCCTCCGCTCGAAGTAGCGCGTCTGCTGCTCCATACAAGCCAACCACGGCC
TCCAGAAGAAGATGTTGGCGACCTCGTATTGGGAATCCCCGAACATCGCCTCGCTCCAGTCAATGACCGC
TGTTATGCGGCCATTGTCCGTCAGGACATTGTTGGAGCCGAAATCCGCGTGCACGAGGTGCCGGACTTCG
GGGCAGTCCTCGGCCCAAAGCATCAGCTCATCGAGAGCCTGCGCGACGGACGCACTGACGGTGTCGTCCA
TCACAGTTTGCCAGTGATACACATGGGGATCAGCAATCGCGCATATGAAATCACGCCATGTAGTGTATTG
ACCGATTCCTTGCGGTCCGAATGGGCCGAACCCGCTCGTCTGGCTAAGATCGGCCGCAGCGATCGCATCC
ATGGCCTCCGCGACCGGCTGCAGAACAGCGGGCAGTTCGGTTTCAGGCAGGTCTTGCAACGTGACACCCT
GTGCACGGCGGGAGATGCAATAGGTCAGGCTCTCGCTGAATTCCCCAATGTCAAGCACTTCCGGAATCGG
GAGCGCGGCCGATGCAAAGTGCCGATAAACATAACGATCTTTGTAGAAACCATCGGCGCAGCTATTTACC
CGCAGGACATATCCACGCCCTCCTACATCGAAGCTGAAAGCACGAGATTCTTCGCCCTCCGAGAGCTGCA
TCAGGTCGGAGACGCTGTCGAACTTTTCGATCAGAAACTTCTCGACAGACGTCGCGGTGAGTTCAGGCTT
TTTCATCTGCAGCCTAGGGCCGGGATTCTCCTCCACGTCACCGCATGTTAGAAGACTTCCTCTGCCCTCT
CCGCTGCCAGATCTCTCGAGGCCCTGTGGGAGGAAGAGAAGAGGTCAGGGATCTGCCCCACTGTGGGGTG
GAGGGGACAGATAAAAGTACCCAGAACCAGAGCCACATTAACCGGCCCTGGGAATATAAGGTGGTCCCAG
CTCGGGGACACAGGATCCCTGGAGGCAGCAAACATGCTGTCCTGAAGTGGACATAGGGGCCCGGGTTGGA
GGAAGAAGACTAGCTGAGCTCTCGGACCCCTGGAAGATGCCATGACAGGGGGCTGGAAGAGCTAGCACAG
ACTAGAGAGGTAAGGGGGGTAGGGGAGCTGCCCAAATGAAAGGAGTGAGAGGTGACCCGAATCCACAGGA
GAACGGGGTGTCCAGGCAAAGAAAGCAAGAGGATGGAGAGGTGGCTAAAGCCAGGGAGACGGGGTACTTT
GGGGTTGTCCAGAAAAACGGTGATGATGCAGGCCTACAAGAAGGGGAGGCGGGACGCAAGGGAGACATCC
GTCGGAGAAGGCCATCCTAAGAAACGAGAGATGGCACAGGCCCCAGAAGGAGAAGGAAAAGGGAACCCAG
CGAGTGAAGACGGCATGGGGTTGGGTGAGGGAGGAGAGATGCCCGGAGAGGACCCAGACACGGGGAGGAT
CCGCTCAGAGGACATCACGTGGTGCAGCGCCGAGAAGGAAGTGCTCCGGAAAGAGCATCCTTGGGCAGCA
ACACAGCAGAGAGCAAGGGGAAGAGGGAGTGGAGGAAGACGGAACCTGAAGGAGGCGGCAGGGAAGGATC
TGGGCCAGCCGTAGAGGTGACCCAGGCCACAAGCTGCAGACAGAAAGCGGCACAGGCCCAGGGGAGAGAA
TGCTGGTCAGAGAAAGCAGGTACCCAATTCGCCCTATAGTGAGTCGTATTACGCGCGCTCACTGGCCGTC
GTTTTACAACGTCGTGACTGGGAAAACCCTGGCGTTACCCAACTTAATCGCCTTGCAGCACATCCCCCTT
TCGCCAGCTGGCGTAATAGCGAAGAGGCCCGCACCGATCGCCCTTCCCAACAGTTGCGCAGCCTGAATGG
CGAATGGG
[124 nt withheld, positions 10439-10562]
C
[91 nt withheld, positions 10564-10654]
A
[49 nt withheld, positions 10656-10704]
CCTTTGACGTTGGAGTCCACGTTCTTT
[37 nt withheld, positions 10732-10768]
ACCCTATCTCGGTCTATTCTTTTGATTTATAAGGGATTTTGCCGATTTCGGCCTATTGGTTAAAAAATGA
GCTGATTTAACAAAAATTTAACGCGAATTTTAACAAAATATTAACGCTTACAATTTAG
